Addgene plasmid #49687: pVRa31_34
Depositing lab: Christopher Voigt. Depositing organization: University of California, San Francisco (UCSF). Publication: Design of orthogonal genetic switches based on a crosstalk map of sigmas, anti-sigmas, and promoters. Rhodius VA, Segall-Shapiro TH, Sharon BD, Ghodasara A, Orlova E, Tabakh H, Burkhardt DH, Clancy K, Peterson TC, Gross CA, Voigt CA. Mol Syst Biol. 2013 Oct 29;9:702. doi: 10.1038/msb.2013.58. PubMed 24169405.
Backbone
  Vector backbone: pVRa
  Vector type: Bacterial Expression, Synthetic Biology
Growth in bacteria
  Bacterial resistance: Ampicillin, 100 μg/mL
  Growth temperature: 37°C
  Growth strain: DH10B
  Copy number: Low Copy
Gene/Insert
  Gene/Insert name: ECF31_34
  Species: Bacillus subtilis subsp. subtilis str. 168
  Mutation: Codon optimized for E.coli
  Promoter: pT7-lacO
  Tag / fusion protein: His6-PreScission (N terminal on backbone)
  Cloning method: Restriction Enzyme; 5′ cloning site NdeI (not destroyed); 3′ cloning site HindIII (not destroyed)
  Sequencing primers: 5′ CGATATAGGCGCCAGCAAC; 3′ CAGCAGCCAACTCAGCTTC
Terms and licenses: Academic/Nonprofit Terms; Industry Terms: Not Available to Industry
How to cite: pVRa31_34 was a gift from Christopher Voigt (Addgene plasmid # 49687 ; http://n2t.net/addgene:49687 ; RRID:Addgene_49687)
