[The description below was written by a language model from this plasmid's Addgene catalogue record and pLannotate feature annotations shown in this document.]
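Description:
pVRa31_34 is a low-copy bacterial expression plasmid from a synthetic-biology collection of extracytoplasmic function (ECF) sigma factors, built on the pVRa backbone, whose layout resembles a pET-type vector. It is propagated in E. coli under ampicillin selection (bla/AmpR). Replication comes from a ColE1/pBR322-type origin accompanied by the rop gene, which holds copy number down, and by the bom mobilisation region. An f1 origin is also present, and short remnants of the pBR322 tetracycline resistance gene flank the lacI cassette; these are annotated only as fragments and are presumably non-functional.

The insert, ECF31_34, was cloned between NdeI and HindIII sites. It is a version of a Bacillus subtilis strain 168 ECF sigma factor codon-optimised for E. coli, and the feature annotation identifies it as SigY (yxlB). In its native host this sigma factor directs RNA polymerase to the sigY-yxlCDEFG operon during nitrogen starvation. Expression is driven by a T7 promoter fused to a lac operator, followed by the T7 gene 10 ribosome binding site, and ends at a T7 terminator. The plasmid-borne lacI gene supplies repressor, so transcription requires T7 RNA polymerase in the host and is inducible with IPTG. The backbone adds an N-terminal His6 tag with a PreScission protease cleavage site, which the automated annotation picks up only as a short His-containing tag fragment just upstream of the coding sequence. Further tag fragments annotated downstream of the insert appear to be leftover vector sequence; the record does not indicate that they are fused to the protein.

The associated work mapped crosstalk among sigma factors, anti-sigma factors and their promoters to design orthogonal genetic switches, and this plasmid provides controlled expression of one such sigma factor in E. coli.
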