Features (pLannotate 1.2.2; 20 found; start..end, strand, type, name):
      1..534     +  CDS            sigY: SIGY_BACSU - Also known as yxlB. Experimental evidence at protein level: Swiss-Prot protein existence level 1. Sigma factors are initiation factors that promote the attachment of RNA polymerase to specific initiation sites and are then released. Positively regulates the expression of the sigY-yxlCDEFG operon upon nitrogen starvation. Also positively regulates ybgB. From Bacillus subtilis (strain 168).
    565..582     +  CDS            9xHis (fragment): 9xHis affinity tag
    592..641     +  CDS            SET1 (fragment): solubility-enhancement tag derived from T7 phage gene 10B
    649..696     +  terminator     T7 terminator: transcription terminator for bacteriophage T7 RNA polymerase
    733..1188    +  rep_origin     f1 ori (sequence partly withheld): f1 bacteriophage origin of replication; arrow indicates direction of (+) strand synthesis
   1215..1319    +  promoter       AmpR promoter: bla
   1320..2180    +  CDS            AmpR: β-lactamase; bla; confers resistance to ampicillin, carbenicillin, and related antibiotics
   2351..2939    +  rep_origin     ori: high-copy-number ColE1/pMB1/pBR322/pUC origin of replication
   3125..3267    -  misc_feature   bom: basis of mobility region from pBR322
   3369..3560    -  CDS            rop: Rop protein, which maintains plasmids at low copy number; rop
   3577..3957    +  CDS            YPB1_ECOLX: Protein predicted: Swiss-Prot protein existence level 4. From Escherichia coli.
   4029..4320    -  CDS            TcR (fragment): tetracycline efflux protein; tet; confers resistance to tetracycline
   4335..4356    -  protein_bind   CAP binding site: CAP binding activates transcription in the presence of cAMP. E. coli catabolite activator protein
   4369..5451    -  CDS            lacI: lac repressor; lacI; The lac repressor binds to the lac operator to inhibit transcription in E. coli. This inhibition can be relieved by adding lactose or isopropyl-β-D-thiogalactopyranoside (IPTG).
   5452..5529    -  promoter       lacI promoter: lacI
   5537..5816    -  CDS            TcR (fragment): tetracycline efflux protein; tet; confers resistance to tetracycline
   5838..5856    +  promoter       T7 promoter: promoter for bacteriophage T7 RNA polymerase
   5857..5881    +  protein_bind   lac operator: The lac repressor binds to the lac operator to inhibit transcription in E. coli. This inhibition can be relieved by adding lactose or isopropyl-β-D-thiogalactopyranoside (IPTG). lac repressor encoded by lacI
   5896..5918    +  RBS            RBS: efficient ribosome binding site from bacteriophage T7 gene 10 (Olins and Rangwala, 1989)
   5937..5953    +  CDS            capTEV™ (fragment): composite tag for in vivo biotinylation, TEV protease cleavage, and 6xHis tagging
>Addgene plasmid #49687 | pVRa31_34 | depositor full sequence | sequence record 74471 | pVRa31_34 sequence 5990 bps
ATGGATACCCAAGAAGAACAGCGTCTGATTCAGCAGGCAAAAGAAGGTAACGACGAAGCATTTACCGCAC
TGTTTCATTATCACTACAGCTTTCTGTATAAATATCTGCTGAAACTGAGCCTGCATCCGGATCTGAGCGA
AGAACTGGTTCAAGAAACCTTTCTGAAAGGCTATATTCATCTGCGTAGCTTTCAGGGTCGTAGCAAATTT
AGCACCTGGCTGATTAGCATTGCAAGCCGTCTGTATCTGGATCATCAGAAAAAACGTAAACGCGAATGGA
AACGTAATCAGACCGTTACCGAAGAAACCATTCGCAAAATTAAATGGGATGTTAGCGCAAAAGGTGCAGA
ATGGTCAGAAACCCTGGACCTGTTTAGCAAACTGGACCCGAAACTGCGTACACCGGTTCTGCTGCGTCAT
TATTATGGTTATACCTATGCCGAAATTGGTGTGATGCTGCAGATTAAAGAAGGCACCGTTAAAAGCCGTG
TTCATAAAGGTCTGCAGCAGATTCGTAAAGAATGGGATGATGAATAAGGATCCAAGCTTGCGGCCGCACT
CGAGCACCACCACCACCACCACTGAGATCCGGCTGCTAACAAAGCCCGAAAGGAAGCTGAGTTGGCTGCT
GCCACCGCTGAGCAATAACTAGCATAACCCCTTGGGGCCTCTAAACGGGTCTTGAGGGGTTTTTTGCTGA
AAGGAGGAACTATATCCGGATTGGCGAATGGG
[124 nt withheld, positions 733-856]
C
[91 nt withheld, positions 858-948]
A
[49 nt withheld, positions 950-998]
CCTTTGACGTTGGAGTCCACGTTCTTT
[37 nt withheld, positions 1026-1062]
ACCCTATCTCGGTCTATTCTTTTGATTTATAAGGGATTTTGCCGATTTCGGCCTATTGGTTAAAAAATGA
GCTGATTTAACAAAAATTTAACGCGAATTTTAACAAAATATTAACGTTTACAATTTCAGGTGGCACTTTT
CGGGGAAATGTGCGCGGAACCCCTATTTGTTTATTTTTCTAAATACATTCAAATATGTATCCGCTCATGA
GACAATAACCCTGATAAATGCTTCAATAATATTGAAAAAGGAAGAGTATGAGTATTCAACATTTCCGTGT
CGCCCTTATTCCCTTTTTTGCGGCATTTTGCCTTCCTGTTTTTGCTCACCCAGAAACGCTGGTGAAAGTA
AAAGATGCTGAAGATCAGTTGGGTGCACGAGTGGGTTACATCGAACTGGATCTCAACAGCGGTAAGATCC
TTGAGAGTTTTCGCCCCGAAGAACGTTTTCCAATGATGAGCACTTTTAAAGTTCTGCTATGTGGCGCGGT
ATTATCCCGTATTGACGCCGGGCAAGAGCAACTCGGTCGCCGCATACACTATTCTCAGAATGACTTGGTT
GAGTACTCACCAGTCACAGAAAAGCATCTTACGGATGGCATGACAGTAAGAGAATTATGCAGTGCTGCCA
TAACCATGAGTGATAACACTGCGGCCAACTTACTTCTGACAACGATCGGAGGACCGAAGGAGCTAACCGC
TTTTTTGCACAACATGGGGGATCATGTAACTCGCCTTGATCGTTGGGAACCGGAGCTGAATGAAGCCATA
CCAAACGACGAGCGTGACACCACGATGCCTGCAGCAATGGCAACAACGTTGCGCAAACTATTAACTGGCG
AACTACTTACTCTAGCTTCCCGGCAACAATTAATAGACTGGATGGAGGCGGATAAAGTTGCAGGACCACT
TCTGCGCTCGGCCCTTCCGGCTGGCTGGTTTATTGCTGATAAATCTGGAGCCGGTGAGCGTGGGTCTCGC
GGTATCATTGCAGCACTGGGGCCAGATGGTAAGCCCTCCCGTATCGTAGTTATCTACACGACGGGGAGTC
AGGCAACTATGGATGAACGAAATAGACAGATCGCTGAGATAGGTGCCTCACTGATTAAGCATTGGTAACT
GTCAGACCAAGTTTACTCATATATACTTTAGATTGATTTAAAACTTCATTTTTAATTTAAAAGGATCTAG
GTGAAGATCCTTTTTGATAATCTCATGACCAAAATCCCTTAACGTGAGTTTTCGTTCCACTGAGCGTCAG
ACCCCGTAGAAAAGATCAAAGGATCTTCTTGAGATCCTTTTTTTCTGCGCGTAATCTGCTGCTTGCAAAC
AAAAAAACCACCGCTACCAGCGGTGGTTTGTTTGCCGGATCAAGAGCTACCAACTCTTTTTCCGAAGGTA
ACTGGCTTCAGCAGAGCGCAGATACCAAATACTGTCCTTCTAGTGTAGCCGTAGTTAGGCCACCACTTCA
AGAACTCTGTAGCACCGCCTACATACCTCGCTCTGCTAATCCTGTTACCAGTGGCTGCTGCCAGTGGCGA
TAAGTCGTGTCTTACCGGGTTGGACTCAAGACGATAGTTACCGGATAAGGCGCAGCGGTCGGGCTGAACG
GGGGGTTCGTGCACACAGCCCAGCTTGGAGCGAACGACCTACACCGAACTGAGATACCTACAGCGTGAGC
TATGAGAAAGCGCCACGCTTCCCGAAGGGAGAAAGGCGGACAGGTATCCGGTAAGCGGCAGGGTCGGAAC
AGGAGAGCGCACGAGGGAGCTTCCAGGGGGAAACGCCTGGTATCTTTATAGTCCTGTCGGGTTTCGCCAC
CTCTGACTTGAGCGTCGATTTTTGTGATGCTCGTCAGGGGGGCGGAGCCTATGGAAAAACGCCAGCAACG
CGGCCTTTTTACGGTTCCTGGCCTTTTGCTGGCCTTTTGCTCACATGTTCTTTCCTGCGTTATCCCCTGA
TTCTGTGGATAACCGTATTACCGCCTTTGAGTGAGCTGATACCGCTCGCCGCAGCCGAACGACCGAGCGC
AGCGAGTCAGTGAGCGAGGAAGCGGAAGAGCGCCTGATGCGGTATTTTCTCCTTACGCATCTGTGCGGTA
TTTCACACCGCATATATGGTGCACTCTCAGTACAATCTGCTCTGATGCCGCATAGTTAAGCCAGTATACA
CTCCGCTATCGCTACGTGACTGGGTCATGGCTGCGCCCCGACACCCGCCAACACCCGCTGACGCGCCCTG
ACGGGCTTGTCTGCTCCCGGCATCCGCTTACAGACAAGCTGTGACCGTCTCCGGGAGCTGCATGTGTCAG
AGGTTTTCACCGTCATCACCGAAACGCGCGAGGCAGCTGCGGTAAAGCTCATCAGCGTGGTCGTGAAGCG
ATTCACAGATGTCTGCCTGTTCATCCGCGTCCAGCTCGTTGAGTTTCTCCAGAAGCGTTAATGTCTGGCT
TCTGATAAAGCGGGCCATGTTAAGGGCGGTTTTTTCCTGTTTGGTCACTGATGCCTCCGTGTAAGGGGGA
TTTCTGTTCATGGGGGTAATGATACCGATGAAACGAGAGAGGATGCTCACGATACGGGTTACTGATGATG
AACATGCCCGGTTACTGGAACGTTGTGAGGGTAAACAACTGGCGGTATGGATGCGGCGGGACCAGAGAAA
AATCACTCAGGGTCAATGCCAGCGCTTCGTTAATACAGATGTAGGTGTTCCACAGGGTAGCCAGCAGCAT
CCTGCGATGCAGATCCGGAACATAATGGTGCAGGGCGCTGACTTCCGCGTTTCCAGACTTTACGAAACAC
GGAAACCGAAGACCATTCATGTTGTTGCTCAGGTCGCAGACGTTTTGCAGCAGCAGTCGCTTCACGTTCG
CTCGCGTATCGGTGATTCATTCTGCTAACCAGTAAGGCAACCCCGCCAGCCTAGCCGGGTCCTCAACGAC
AGGAGCACGATCATGCGCACCCGTGGGGCCGCCATGCCGGCGATAATGGCCTGCTTCTCGCCGAAACGTT
TGGTGGCGGGACCAGTGACGAAGGCTTGAGCGAGGGCGTGCAAGATTCCGAATACCGCAAGCGACAGGCC
GATCATCGTCGCGCTCCAGCGAAAGCGGTCCTCGCCGAAAATGACCCAGAGCGCTGCCGGCACCTGTCCT
ACGAGTTGCATGATAAAGAAGACAGTCATAAGTGCGGCGACGATAGTCATGCCCCGCGCCCACCGGAAGG
AGCTGACTGGGTTGAAGGCTCTCAAGGGCATCGGTCGAGATCCCGGTGCCTAATGAGTGAGCTAACTTAC
ATTAATTGCGTTGCGCTCACTGCCCGCTTTCCAGTCGGGAAACCTGTCGTGCCAGCTGCATTAATGAATC
GGCCAACGCGCGGGGAGAGGCGGTTTGCGTATTGGGCGCCAGGGTGGTTTTTCTTTTCACCAGTGAGACG
GGCAACAGCTGATTGCCCTTCACCGCCTGGCCCTGAGAGAGTTGCAGCAAGCGGTCCACGCTGGTTTGCC
CCAGCAGGCGAAAATCCTGTTTGATGGTGGTTAACGGCGGGATATAACATGAGCTGTCTTCGGTATCGTC
GTATCCCACTACCGAGATATCCGCACCAACGCGCAGCCCGGACTCGGTAATGGCGCGCATTGCGCCCAGC
GCCATCTGATCGTTGGCAACCAGCATCGCAGTGGGAACGATGCCCTCATTCAGCATTTGCATGGTTTGTT
GAAAACCGGACATGGCACTCCAGTCGCCTTCCCGTTCCGCTATCGGCTGAATTTGATTGCGAGTGAGATA
TTTATGCCAGCCAGCCAGACGCAGACGCGCCGAGACAGAACTTAATGGGCCCGCTAACAGCGCGATTTGC
TGGTGACCCAATGCGACCAGATGCTCCACGCCCAGTCGCGTACCGTCTTCATGGGAGAAAATAATACTGT
TGATGGGTGTCTGGTCAGAGACATCAAGAAATAACGCCGGAACATTAGTGCAGGCAGCTTCCACAGCAAT
GGCATCCTGGTCATCCAGCGGATAGTTAATGATCAGCCCACTGACGCGTTGCGCGAGAAGATTGTGCACC
GCCGCTTTACAGGCTTCGACGCCGCTTCGTTCTACCATCGACACCACCACGCTGGCACCCAGTTGATCGG
CGCGAGATTTAATCGCCGCGACAATTTGCGACGGCGCGTGCAGGGCCAGACTGGAGGTGGCAACGCCAAT
CAGCAACGACTGTTTGCCCGCCAGTTGTTGTGCCACGCGGTTGGGAATGTAATTCAGCTCCGCCATCGCC
GCTTCCACTTTTTCCCGCGTTTTCGCAGAAACGTGGCTGGCCTGGTTCACCACGCGGGAAACGGTCTGAT
AAGAGACACCGGCATACTCTGCGACATCGTATAACGTTACTGGTTTCACATTCACCACCCTGAATTGACT
CTCTTCCGGGCGCTATCATGCCATACCGCGAAAGGTTTTGCGCCATTCGATGGTGTCCGGGATCTCGACG
CTCTCCCTTATGCGACTCCTGCATTAGGAAGCAGCCCAGTAGTAGGTTGAGGCCGTTGAGCACCGCCGCC
GCAAGGAATGGTGCATGCAAGGAGATGGCGCCCAACAGTCCCCCGGCCACGGGGCCTGCCACCATACCCA
CGCCGAAACAAGCGCTCATGAGCCCGAAGTGGCGAGCCCGATCTTCCCCATCGGTGATGTCGGCGATATA
GGCGCCAGCAACCGCACCTGTGGCGCCGGTGATGCCGGCCACGATGCGTCCGGCGTAGAGGATCGAGATC
TCGATCCCGCGAAATTAATACGACTCACTATAGGGGAATTGTGAGCGGATAACAATTCCCCTCTAGAAAT
AATTTTGTTTAACTTTAAGAAGGAGATATACCATGGGCAGCAGCCATCATCATCATCATCACAGCAGCGG
CCTGGAAGTTCTGTTCCAGGGGCCCCAT
