>Addgene plasmid #49687 | pVRa31_34 | depositor partial sequence | sequence record 74052 | ECF gene
ATGGATACCCAAGAAGAACAGCGTCTGATTCAGCAGGCAAAAGAAGGTAACGACGAAGCATTTACCGCAC
TGTTTCATTATCACTACAGCTTTCTGTATAAATATCTGCTGAAACTGAGCCTGCATCCGGATCTGAGCGA
AGAACTGGTTCAAGAAACCTTTCTGAAAGGCTATATTCATCTGCGTAGCTTTCAGGGTCGTAGCAAATTT
AGCACCTGGCTGATTAGCATTGCAAGCCGTCTGTATCTGGATCATCAGAAAAAACGTAAACGCGAATGGA
AACGTAATCAGACCGTTACCGAAGAAACCATTCGCAAAATTAAATGGGATGTTAGCGCAAAAGGTGCAGA
ATGGTCAGAAACCCTGGACCTGTTTAGCAAACTGGACCCGAAACTGCGTACACCGGTTCTGCTGCGTCAT
TATTATGGTTATACCTATGCCGAAATTGGTGTGATGCTGCAGATTAAAGAAGGCACCGTTAAAAGCCGTG
TTCATAAAGGTCTGCAGCAGATTCGTAAAGAATGGGATGATGAATAA
