>Addgene plasmid #49687 | pVRa31_34 | depositor partial sequence | sequence record 74053 | pVRa backbone
GGATCCAAGCTTGCGGCCGCACTCGAGCACCACCACCACCACCACTGAGATCCGGCTGCTAACAAAGCCC
GAAAGGAAGCTGAGTTGGCTGCTGCCACCGCTGAGCAATAACTAGCATAACCCCTTGGGGCCTCTAAACG
GGTCTTGAGGGGTTTTTTGCTGAAAGGAGGAACTATATCCGGATTGGCGAATGGG
[124 nt withheld, positions 196-319]
C
[91 nt withheld, positions 321-411]
A
[49 nt withheld, positions 413-461]
CCTTTGACGTTGGAGTCCACGTTCTTT
[37 nt withheld, positions 489-525]
ACCCTATCTCGGTCTATTCTTTTGATTTATAAGGGATTTTGCCGATTTCGGCCTATTGGTTAAAAAATGA
GCTGATTTAACAAAAATTTAACGCGAATTTTAACAAAATATTAACGTTTACAATTTCAGGTGGCACTTTT
CGGGGAAATGTGCGCGGAACCCCTATTTGTTTATTTTTCTAAATACATTCAAATATGTATCCGCTCATGA
GACAATAACCCTGATAAATGCTTCAATAATATTGAAAAAGGAAGAGTATGAGTATTCAACATTTCCGTGT
CGCCCTTATTCCCTTTTTTGCGGCATTTTGCCTTCCTGTTTTTGCTCACCCAGAAACGCTGGTGAAAGTA
AAAGATGCTGAAGATCAGTTGGGTGCACGAGTGGGTTACATCGAACTGGATCTCAACAGCGGTAAGATCC
TTGAGAGTTTTCGCCCCGAAGAACGTTTTCCAATGATGAGCACTTTTAAAGTTCTGCTATGTGGCGCGGT
ATTATCCCGTATTGACGCCGGGCAAGAGCAACTCGGTCGCCGCATACACTATTCTCAGAATGACTTGGTT
GAGTACTCACCAGTCACAGAAAAGCATCTTACGGATGGCATGACAGTAAGAGAATTATGCAGTGCTGCCA
TAACCATGAGTGATAACACTGCGGCCAACTTACTTCTGACAACGATCGGAGGACCGAAGGAGCTAACCGC
TTTTTTGCACAACATGGGGGATCATGTAACTCGCCTTGATCGTTGGGAACCGGAGCTGAATGAAGCCATA
CCAAACGACGAGCGTGACACCACGATGCCTGCAGCAATGGCAACAACGTTGCGCAAACTATTAACTGGCG
AACTACTTACTCTAGCTTCCCGGCAACAATTAATAGACTGGATGGAGGCGGATAAAGTTGCAGGACCACT
TCTGCGCTCGGCCCTTCCGGCTGGCTGGTTTATTGCTGATAAATCTGGAGCCGGTGAGCGTGGGTCTCGC
GGTATCATTGCAGCACTGGGGCCAGATGGTAAGCCCTCCCGTATCGTAGTTATCTACACGACGGGGAGTC
AGGCAACTATGGATGAACGAAATAGACAGATCGCTGAGATAGGTGCCTCACTGATTAAGCATTGGTAACT
GTCAGACCAAGTTTACTCATATATACTTTAGATTGATTTAAAACTTCATTTTTAATTTAAAAGGATCTAG
GTGAAGATCCTTTTTGATAATCTCATGACCAAAATCCCTTAACGTGAGTTTTCGTTCCACTGAGCGTCAG
ACCCCGTAGAAAAGATCAAAGGATCTTCTTGAGATCCTTTTTTTCTGCGCGTAATCTGCTGCTTGCAAAC
AAAAAAACCACCGCTACCAGCGGTGGTTTGTTTGCCGGATCAAGAGCTACCAACTCTTTTTCCGAAGGTA
ACTGGCTTCAGCAGAGCGCAGATACCAAATACTGTCCTTCTAGTGTAGCCGTAGTTAGGCCACCACTTCA
AGAACTCTGTAGCACCGCCTACATACCTCGCTCTGCTAATCCTGTTACCAGTGGCTGCTGCCAGTGGCGA
TAAGTCGTGTCTTACCGGGTTGGACTCAAGACGATAGTTACCGGATAAGGCGCAGCGGTCGGGCTGAACG
GGGGGTTCGTGCACACAGCCCAGCTTGGAGCGAACGACCTACACCGAACTGAGATACCTACAGCGTGAGC
TATGAGAAAGCGCCACGCTTCCCGAAGGGAGAAAGGCGGACAGGTATCCGGTAAGCGGCAGGGTCGGAAC
AGGAGAGCGCACGAGGGAGCTTCCAGGGGGAAACGCCTGGTATCTTTATAGTCCTGTCGGGTTTCGCCAC
CTCTGACTTGAGCGTCGATTTTTGTGATGCTCGTCAGGGGGGCGGAGCCTATGGAAAAACGCCAGCAACG
CGGCCTTTTTACGGTTCCTGGCCTTTTGCTGGCCTTTTGCTCACATGTTCTTTCCTGCGTTATCCCCTGA
TTCTGTGGATAACCGTATTACCGCCTTTGAGTGAGCTGATACCGCTCGCCGCAGCCGAACGACCGAGCGC
AGCGAGTCAGTGAGCGAGGAAGCGGAAGAGCGCCTGATGCGGTATTTTCTCCTTACGCATCTGTGCGGTA
TTTCACACCGCATATATGGTGCACTCTCAGTACAATCTGCTCTGATGCCGCATAGTTAAGCCAGTATACA
CTCCGCTATCGCTACGTGACTGGGTCATGGCTGCGCCCCGACACCCGCCAACACCCGCTGACGCGCCCTG
ACGGGCTTGTCTGCTCCCGGCATCCGCTTACAGACAAGCTGTGACCGTCTCCGGGAGCTGCATGTGTCAG
AGGTTTTCACCGTCATCACCGAAACGCGCGAGGCAGCTGCGGTAAAGCTCATCAGCGTGGTCGTGAAGCG
ATTCACAGATGTCTGCCTGTTCATCCGCGTCCAGCTCGTTGAGTTTCTCCAGAAGCGTTAATGTCTGGCT
TCTGATAAAGCGGGCCATGTTAAGGGCGGTTTTTTCCTGTTTGGTCACTGATGCCTCCGTGTAAGGGGGA
TTTCTGTTCATGGGGGTAATGATACCGATGAAACGAGAGAGGATGCTCACGATACGGGTTACTGATGATG
AACATGCCCGGTTACTGGAACGTTGTGAGGGTAAACAACTGGCGGTATGGATGCGGCGGGACCAGAGAAA
AATCACTCAGGGTCAATGCCAGCGCTTCGTTAATACAGATGTAGGTGTTCCACAGGGTAGCCAGCAGCAT
CCTGCGATGCAGATCCGGAACATAATGGTGCAGGGCGCTGACTTCCGCGTTTCCAGACTTTACGAAACAC
GGAAACCGAAGACCATTCATGTTGTTGCTCAGGTCGCAGACGTTTTGCAGCAGCAGTCGCTTCACGTTCG
CTCGCGTATCGGTGATTCATTCTGCTAACCAGTAAGGCAACCCCGCCAGCCTAGCCGGGTCCTCAACGAC
AGGAGCACGATCATGCGCACCCGTGGGGCCGCCATGCCGGCGATAATGGCCTGCTTCTCGCCGAAACGTT
TGGTGGCGGGACCAGTGACGAAGGCTTGAGCGAGGGCGTGCAAGATTCCGAATACCGCAAGCGACAGGCC
GATCATCGTCGCGCTCCAGCGAAAGCGGTCCTCGCCGAAAATGACCCAGAGCGCTGCCGGCACCTGTCCT
ACGAGTTGCATGATAAAGAAGACAGTCATAAGTGCGGCGACGATAGTCATGCCCCGCGCCCACCGGAAGG
AGCTGACTGGGTTGAAGGCTCTCAAGGGCATCGGTCGAGATCCCGGTGCCTAATGAGTGAGCTAACTTAC
ATTAATTGCGTTGCGCTCACTGCCCGCTTTCCAGTCGGGAAACCTGTCGTGCCAGCTGCATTAATGAATC
GGCCAACGCGCGGGGAGAGGCGGTTTGCGTATTGGGCGCCAGGGTGGTTTTTCTTTTCACCAGTGAGACG
GGCAACAGCTGATTGCCCTTCACCGCCTGGCCCTGAGAGAGTTGCAGCAAGCGGTCCACGCTGGTTTGCC
CCAGCAGGCGAAAATCCTGTTTGATGGTGGTTAACGGCGGGATATAACATGAGCTGTCTTCGGTATCGTC
GTATCCCACTACCGAGATATCCGCACCAACGCGCAGCCCGGACTCGGTAATGGCGCGCATTGCGCCCAGC
GCCATCTGATCGTTGGCAACCAGCATCGCAGTGGGAACGATGCCCTCATTCAGCATTTGCATGGTTTGTT
GAAAACCGGACATGGCACTCCAGTCGCCTTCCCGTTCCGCTATCGGCTGAATTTGATTGCGAGTGAGATA
TTTATGCCAGCCAGCCAGACGCAGACGCGCCGAGACAGAACTTAATGGGCCCGCTAACAGCGCGATTTGC
TGGTGACCCAATGCGACCAGATGCTCCACGCCCAGTCGCGTACCGTCTTCATGGGAGAAAATAATACTGT
TGATGGGTGTCTGGTCAGAGACATCAAGAAATAACGCCGGAACATTAGTGCAGGCAGCTTCCACAGCAAT
GGCATCCTGGTCATCCAGCGGATAGTTAATGATCAGCCCACTGACGCGTTGCGCGAGAAGATTGTGCACC
GCCGCTTTACAGGCTTCGACGCCGCTTCGTTCTACCATCGACACCACCACGCTGGCACCCAGTTGATCGG
CGCGAGATTTAATCGCCGCGACAATTTGCGACGGCGCGTGCAGGGCCAGACTGGAGGTGGCAACGCCAAT
CAGCAACGACTGTTTGCCCGCCAGTTGTTGTGCCACGCGGTTGGGAATGTAATTCAGCTCCGCCATCGCC
GCTTCCACTTTTTCCCGCGTTTTCGCAGAAACGTGGCTGGCCTGGTTCACCACGCGGGAAACGGTCTGAT
AAGAGACACCGGCATACTCTGCGACATCGTATAACGTTACTGGTTTCACATTCACCACCCTGAATTGACT
CTCTTCCGGGCGCTATCATGCCATACCGCGAAAGGTTTTGCGCCATTCGATGGTGTCCGGGATCTCGACG
CTCTCCCTTATGCGACTCCTGCATTAGGAAGCAGCCCAGTAGTAGGTTGAGGCCGTTGAGCACCGCCGCC
GCAAGGAATGGTGCATGCAAGGAGATGGCGCCCAACAGTCCCCCGGCCACGGGGCCTGCCACCATACCCA
CGCCGAAACAAGCGCTCATGAGCCCGAAGTGGCGAGCCCGATCTTCCCCATCGGTGATGTCGGCGATATA
GGCGCCAGCAACCGCACCTGTGGCGCCGGTGATGCCGGCCACGATGCGTCCGGCGTAGAGGATCGAGATC
TCGATCCCGCGAAATTAATACGACTCACTATAGGGGAATTGTGAGCGGATAACAATTCCCCTCTAGAAAT
AATTTTGTTTAACTTTAAGAAGGAGATATACCATGGGCAGCAGCCATCATCATCATCATCACAGCAGCGG
CCTGGAAGTTCTGTTCCAGGGGCCCCAT
