>Addgene plasmid #49687 | pVRa31_34 | addgene partial sequence | sequence record 77268 | pBRrevBam 5'-GGTGATGTCGGCGATATAGG-3'
CGGTGATGCCGGCCACGATGCGTCCGGCGTAGAGGATCGAGATCTCGATCCCGCGAAATTAATACGACTC
ACTATAGGGGAATTGTGAGCGGATAACAATTCCCCTCTAGAAATAATTTTGTTTAACTTTAAGAAGGAGA
TATACCATGGGCAGCAGCCATCATCATCATCATCACAGCAGCGGCCTGGAAGTTCTGTTCCAGGGGCCCC
ATATGGATACCCAAGAAGAACAGCGTCTGATTCAGCAGGCAAAAGAAGGTAACGACGAAGCATTTACCGC
ACTGTTTCATTATCACTACAGCTTTCTGTATAAATATCTGCTGAAACTGAGCCTGCATCCGGATCTGAGC
GAAGAACTGGTTCAAGAAACCTTTCTGAAAGGCTATATTCATCTGCGTAGCTTTCAGGGTCGTAGCAAAT
TTAGCACCTGGCTGATTAGCATTGCAAGCCGTCTGTATCTGGATCATCAGAAAAAACGTAAACGCGAATG
GAAACGTAATCAGACCGTTACCGAAGAAACCATTCGCAAAATTAAATGGGATGTTAGCGCAAAAGGTGCA
GAATGGTCAGAAACCCTGGACCTGTTTAGCAAACTGGACCCGAAACTGCGTACACCGGTTCTGCTGCGTC
ATTATTATGGTTATACCTATGCCGAAATTGGTGTGATGCTGCAGATTAAAGAAGGCACCGTTAAAAGCCG
TGTTCATAAAGGTCTGCAGCAGATTCGTAAAGAATGGGATGATGAATAAGGATCCAAGCTTGCGGCCGCA
CTCGAGCACCACCACCACCACCACTGAGATCCGGCTGCTAACAAAGCCCGAAAGGAAGCTGAGTTGGCTG
CTGCCACCGCTGAGCAATAACTAGCATAACCCCTTGGGGCCTCTAAACGGGTCTTGAGGGGTTTTTTGCT
GAAAGGAGGAACTATATCCGGATTGGCGAATG
